>Addgene plasmid #156908 | pD649-HAsp-SELE-Fc(DAPA)-AviTag-6xHis | addgene full sequence | sequence record 475004 | Addgene NGS Result
ATCAACATGAGCTGTAGCGGCGAGCCTGTGTTCGGCACCGTGTGCAAGTTTGCCTGTCCTGAAGGCTGGA
CCCTGAATGGCTCTGCCGCTAGAACATGCGGCGCCACAGGACATTGGAGTGGCCTGCTGCCTACATGTGA
AGCCCCTACCGAGAGCAACATCCCTGGCGCGCCGGGCGGCGACAAGACCCACACCTGCCCCCCCTGCCCA
GCTCCAGAACTGCTGGGAGGGCCTTCCGTGTTCCTGTTCCCCCCCAAGCCCAAGGACACCCTGATGATCA
GCAGGACCCCCGAGGTGACCTGCGTGGTGGTGGCCGTGTCCCACGAGGACCCAGAGGTGAAGTTCAACTG
GTACGTGGACGGCGTGGAGGTGCACAACGCCAAGACCAAGCCCAGAGAGGAGCAGTACAACAGCACCTAC
AGGGTGGTGTCCGTGCTGACCGTGCTGCACCAGGACTGGCTGAACGGCAAAGAATACAAGTGCAAAGTCT
CCAACAAGGCCCTGGCTGCCCCAATCGAAAAGACAATCAGCAAGGCCAAGGGCCAGCCACGGGAGCCCCA
GGTGTACACCCTGCCCCCCAGCCGGGAGGAGATGACCAAGAACCAGGTGTCCCTGACCTGTCTGGTGAAG
GGCTTCTACCCCAGCGATATCGCCGTGGAGTGGGAGAGCAACGGCCAGCCCGAGAACAACTACAAGACCA
CCCCCCCAGTGCTGGACAGCGACGGCAGCTTCTTCCTGTACAGCAAGCTGACCGTGGACAAGTCCAGGTG
GCAGCAGGGCAACGTGTTCAGCTGCAGCGTGATGCACGAGGCCCTGCACAACCACTACACCCAGAAGTCC
CTGAGCCTGAGCCCCGGCGGCAGCGGTCTTAATGATATTTTCGAGGCTCAGAAGATTGAGTGGCATGAAC
ACCACCACCATCACCACTAAGGCCGGCCTGTAGTCACTGGCACAACGCGTTACCCGGTAAGCCAATCGGG
TATACACGGTCGTCATACTGCAGACAGGGTTCTTCTACTTTGCAAGATAGTCTTGAGTAGTAAAATAAAT
AGATAGAGAAAATCAGCCTCGACTGTGCCTTCTAGTTGCCAGCCATCTGTTGTTTGCCCCTCCCCCGTGC
CTTCCTTGACCCTGGAAGGTGCCACTCCCACTGTCCTTTCCTAATAAAATGAGGAAATTGCATCACAACA
CTCAACCCTATCTCGGTCTATTCTTTTGATTTATAAGGGATTTTGCCGATTTCGGCCTATTGGTTAAAAA
ATGAGCTGATTTAACAAAAATTTAACGCGAATTAATTCTGTGGAATGTGTGTCAGTTAGGGTGTGGAAAG
TCCCCAGGCTCCCCAGCAGGCAGAAGTATGCAAAGCATGCATCTCAATTAGTCAGCAACCAGGTGTGGAA
AGTCCCCAGGCTCCCCAGCAGGCAGAAGTATGCAAAGCATGCATCTCAATTAGTCAGCAACCATAGTCCC
GCCCCTAACTCCGCCCATCCCGCCCCTAACTCCGCCCAGTTCCGCCCATTCTCCGCCCCATGGCTGACTA
ATTTTTTTTATTTATGCAGAGGCCGAGGCCGCCTCTGCCTCTGAGCTATTCCAGAAGTAGTGAGGAGGCT
TTTTTGGAGGCCTAGGCTTTTGCAAAAAGCTCCCGGGAGCTTGTATATCCATTTTCGGATCTGATCAGCA
CGTGTTGACAATTAATCATCGGCATAGTATATCGGCATAGTATAATACGACAAGGTGAGGAACTAAACCA
TGACCGAGTACAAGCCCACGGTGCGCCTCGCCACCCGCGACGACGTCCCCAGGGCCGTACGCACCCTCGC
CGCCGCGTTCGCCGACTACCCCGCCACGCGCCACACCGTCGATCCGGACCGCCACATCGAGCGGGTCACC
GAGCTGCAAGAACTCTTCCTCACGCGCGTCGGGCTCGACATCGGCAAGGTGTGGGTCGCGGACGACGGCG
CCGCGGTGGCGGTCTGGACCACGCCGGAGAGCGTCGAAGCGGGGGCGGTGTTCGCCGAGATCGGCCCGCG
CATGGCCGAGTTGAGCGGTTCCCGGCTGGCCGCGCAGCAACAGATGGAAGGCCTCCTGGCGCCGCACCGG
CCCAAGGAGCCCGCGTGGTTCCTGGCCACCGTCGGCGTCTCGCCCGACCACCAGGGCAAGGGTCTGGGCA
GCGCCGTCGTGCTCCCCGGAGTGGAGGCGGCCGAGCGCGCCGGGGTGCCCGCCTTCCTGGAGACATCCGC
GCCCCGCAACCTCCCCTTCTACGAGCGGCTCGGCTTCACCGTCACCGCCGACGTCGAGGTGCCCGAAGGA
CCGCGCACCTGGTGCATGACCCGCAAGCCCGGTGCCTGACACGTGCTACGAGATTTCGATTCCACCGCCG
CCTTCTATGAAAGGTTGGGCTTCGGAATCGTTTTCCGGGACGCCGGCTGGATGATCCTCCAGCGCGGGGA
TCTCATGCTGGAGTTCTTCGCCCACCCCAACTTGTTTATTGCAGCTTATAATGGTTACAAATAAAGCAAT
AGCATCACAAATTTCACAAATAAAGCATTTTTTTCACTGCATTCTAGTTGTGGTTTGTCCAAACTCATCA
ATGTATCTTATCATGTCTGTATACCGTCGACCTCTAGCTAGAGCTTGGCGTAATCATGGTCATTACCAAT
GCTTAATCAGTGAGGCACCTATCTCAGCGATCTGTCTATTTCGTTCATCCATAGTTGCCTGACTCCCCGT
CGTGTAGATAACTACGATACGGGAGGGCTTACCATCTGGCCCCAGCGCTGCGATGATACCGCGAGAACCA
CGCTCACCGGCTCCGGATTTATCAGCAATAAACCAGCCAGCCGGAAGGGCCGAGCGCAGAAGTGGTCCTG
CAACTTTATCCGCCTCCATCCAGTCTATTAATTGTTGCCGGGAAGCTAGAGTAAGTAGTTCGCCAGTTAA
TAGTTTGCGCAACGTTGTTGCCATCGCTACAGGCATCGTGGTGTCACGCTCGTCGTTTGGTATGGCTTCA
TTCAGCTCCGGTTCCCAACGATCAAGGCGAGTTACATGATCCCCCATGTTGTGCAAAAAAGCGGTTAGCT
CCTTCGGTCCTCCGATCGTTGTCAGAAGTAAGTTGGCCGCAGTGTTATCACTCATGGTTATGGCAGCACT
GCATAATTCTCTTACTGTCATGCCATCCGTAAGATGCTTTTCTGTGACTGGTGAGTACTCAACCAAGTCA
TTCTGAGAATAGTGTATGCGGCGACCGAGTTGCTCTTGCCCGGCGTCAATACGGGATAATACCGCGCCAC
ATAGCAGAACTTTAAAAGTGCTCATCATTGGAAAACGTTCTTCGGGGCGAAAACTCTCAAGGATCTTACC
GCTGTTGAGATCCAGTTCGATGTAACCCACTCGTGCACCCAACTGATCTTCAGCATCTTTTACTTTCACC
AGCGTTTCTGGGTGAGCAAAAACAGGAAGGCAAAATGCCGCAAAAAAGGGAATAAGGGCGACACGGAAAT
GTTGAATACTCATATTCTTCCTTTTTCAATATTATTGAAGCATTTATCAGGGTTATTGTCTCATGAGCGG
ATACATATTTGAATGTATTTAGAAAAATAAACAAATAGGGGTCAGTGTTACAACCAATTAACCAATTCTG
AACATTATCGCGAGCCCATTTATACCTGAATATGGCTCATAACACCCCTTGCTCATGACCAAAATCCCTT
AACGTGAGTTACGCGCGCGTCGTTCCACTGAGCGTCAGACCCCGTAGAAAAGATCAAAGGATCTTCTTGA
GATCCTTTTTTTCTGCGCGTAATCTGCTGCTTGCAAACAAAAAAACCACCGCTACCAGCGGTGGTTTGTT
TGCCGGATCAAGAGCTACCAACTCTTTTTCCGAAGGTAACTGGCTTCAGCAGAGCGCAGATACCAAATAC
TGTTCTTCTAGTGTAGCCGTAGTTAGCCCACCACTTCAAGAACTCTGTAGCACCGCCTACATACCTCGCT
CTGCTAATCCTGTTACCAGTGGCTGCTGCCAGTGGCGATAAGTCGTGTCTTACCGGGTTGGACTCAAGAC
GATAGTTACCGGATAAGGCGCAGCGGTCGGGCTGAACGGGGGGTTCGTGCACACAGCCCAGCTTGGAGCG
AACGACCTACACCGAACTGAGATACCTACAGCGTGAGCTATGAGAAAGCGCCACGCTTCCCGAAGGGAGA
AAGGCGGACAGGTATCCGGTAAGCGGCAGGGTCGGAACAGGAGAGCGCACGAGGGAGCTTCCAGGGGGAA
ACGCCTGGTATCTTTATAGTCCTGTCGGGTTTCGCCACCTCTGACTTGAGCGTCGATTTTTGTGATGCTC
GTCAGGGGGGCGGAGCCTATGGAAAAACGCCAGCAACGCGGCCTTTTTACGGTTCCTGGCCTTTTGCTGG
CCTTTTGCTCACATGTTCTTTCCTGCGTTATCCCCTGATTCTGTGGATAACCGTATTACCGCCTTTGAGT
GAGCTGATACCGCTCGCCGCAGCCGAACGACCGAGCGCAGCGAGTCAGTGAGCGAGGAAGCGGAAGGCGA
GAGTAGGGAACTGCCAGGCATCAAACTAAGCAGAAGGCCCCTGACGGATGGCCTTTTTGCGTTTCTACAA
ACTCTTTCTGTGTTGTAAAACGACGGCCAGTCTTAAGCTCGGGCCCCCTGGGCGGTTCTGATAACGAGTA
ATCGTTAATCCGCAAATAACGTAAAAACCCGCTTCGGCGGGTTTTTTTATGGGGGGAGTTTAGGGAAAGA
GCATTTGTCAGAATATTTAAGGGCGCCTGTCACTTTGCTTGATATATGAGAATTATTTAACCTTATAAAT
GAGAAAAAAGCAACGCACTTTAAATAAGATACGTTGCTTTTTCGATTGATGAACACCTATAATTAAACTA
TTCATCTATTATTTATGATTTTTTGTATATACAATATTTCTAGTTTGTTAAAGAGAATTAAGAAAATAAA
TCTCGAAAATAATAAAGGGAAAATCAGTTTTTGATATCAAAATTATACATGTCAACGATAATACAAAATA
TAATACAAACTATAAGATGTTATCAGTATTTATTATCATTTAGAATAAATTTTGTGTCGCCCTTAATTGT
GAGCGGATAACAATTACGAGCTTCATGCACAGTGGCGTTGACTCAATATTGGCCATTAGCCATATTATTC
ATTGGTTATATAGCATAAATCAATATTGGCTATTGGCCATTGCATACGTTGTATCTATATCATAATATGT
ACATTTATATTGGCTCATGTCCAATATGACCGCCATGTTGGCATTGATTATTGACTAGTTATTAATAGTA
ATCAATTACGGGGTCATTAGTTCATAGCCCATATATGGAGTTCCGCGTTACATAACTTACGGTAAATGGC
CCGCCTGGCTGACCGCCCAACGACCCCCGCCCATTGACGTCAATAATGACGTATGTTCCCATAGTAACGC
CAATAGGGACTTTCCATTGACGTCAATGGGTGGAGTATTTACGGTAAACTGCCCACTTGGCAGTACATCA
AGTGTATCATATGCCAAGTACGCCCCCTATTGACGTCAATGACGGTAAATGGCCCGCCTGGCATTATGCC
CAGTACATGACCTTATGGGACTTTCCTACTTGGCAGTACATCTACGTATTAGTCATCGCTATTACCATGG
TGATGCGGTTTTGGCAGTACATCAATGGGCGTGGATAGCGGTTTGACTCACGGGGATTTCCAAGTCTCCA
CCCCATTGACGTCAATGGGAGTTTGTTTTGGCACCAAAATCAACGGGACTTTCCAAAATGTCGTAACAAC
TCCGCCCCATTGACGCAAATGGGCGGTAGGCGTGTACGGTGGGAGGTCTATATAAGCAGAGCTCGTTTAG
TGAACCGTCAGATCGCCTGGAGACGCCATCCACGCTGTTTTGACCTCCATAGAAGACACCGGGACCGATC
CAGCCTCCGCGGCCGGGAACGGTGCATTGGAACGCGGATTCCCCGTGCCAAGAGTGACGTAAGTACCGCC
TATAGAGTCTATAGGCCCACCCCCTTGGCTTCGTTAGAACGCGGCTACAATTAATACATAACCTTATGTA
TCATACACATACGATTTAGGTGACACTATAGAATAACATCCACTTTGCCTTTCTCTCCACAGGTGTCCAC
TCCCAGGTCCAACTGCACCTCGGTTCTATCGAAAACGCGCCTGCTAGCGCCACCATGAAGACCATCATTG
CCCTGAGCTACATCTTCTGCCTGGTGTTCGCTGCGGCCGCCTGGTCTTACAATACCAGCACCGAGGCCAT
GACCTACGATGAGGCCAGCGCCTACTGCCAGCAGAGATACACACACCTGGTGGCCATCCAGAACAAAGAG
GAAATCGAGTACCTGAACAGCATCCTGAGCTACAGCCCCAGCTACTACTGGATCGGCATCCGGAAAGTGA
ACAACGTGTGGGTCTGGGTCGGAACCCAGAAGCCTCTGACAGAGGAAGCCAAGAATTGGGCCCCTGGCGA
GCCCAACAACCGGCAGAAAGATGAGGACTGCGTGGAAATCTACATCAAGCGCGAGAAGGACGTCGGCATG
TGGAACGACGAGCGGTGCAGCAAGAAAAAGCTGGCCCTGTGTTACACCGCCGCCTGCACAAATACCAGCT
GTTCTGGACACGGCGAGTGTGTGGAAACCATCAACAACTACACATGCAAGTGCGACCCCGGCTTCAGCGG
ACTGAAGTGCGAGCAGATCGTGAACTGCACAGCCCTGGAAAGCCCTGAGCACGGCTCTCTCGTGTGTTCT
CACCCTCTGGGCAACTTCAGCTACAACAGCAGCTGCAGCATCAGCTGCGACAGAGGCTACCTGCCTAGCA
GCATGGAAACAATGCAGTGCATGAGCAGCGGCGAGTGGTCCGCTCCTATTCCTGCCTGCAATGTGGTGGA
ATGCGACGCCGTGACCAATCCTGCCAACGGCTTCGTGGAATGCTTTCAGAACCCCGGCAGCTTCCCCTGG
AACACCACCTGTACCTTCGACTGCGAAGAGGGCTTCGAGCTGATGGGAGCACAGAGCCTGCAGTGTACCA
GCAGCGGCAACTGGGACAACGAGAAGCCTACATGCAAGGCCGTGACCTGCAGAGCCGTTAGACAGCCTCA
GAATGGCAGCGTGCGGTGCTCTCATTCTCCTGCCGGCGAGTTCACCTTCAAGTCCAGCTGCAACTTCACC
TGTGAAGAGGGATTCATGCTGCAAGGCCCCGCTCAGGTGGAATGTACCACACAAGGACAGTGGACCCAGC
AGATCCCTGTGTGCGAGGCCTTTCAGTGTACCGCTCTGAGCAATCCCGAGCGGGGCTACATGAACTGTCT
GCCTAGCGCCAGCGGCTCCTTCAGATATGGAAGCAGCTGCGAGTTCTCCTGCGAGCAGGGCTTTGTGCTG
AAGGGCTCCAAGAGACTGCAGTGCGGACCTACAGGCGAGTGGGATAATGAGAAGCCAACCTGCGAAGCCG
TCAGATGTGACGCCGTTCACCAGCCTCCAAAGGGCCTCGTTAGATGCGCCCACTCTCCTATCGGGGAGTT
TACCTATAAGTCCTCCTGCGCCTTTAGCTGCGAGGAAGGATTTGAGCTGCACGGCAGCACCCAGCTGGAA
TGCACATCTCAAGGCCAATGGACCGAGGAAGTGCCCAGCTGTCAGGTGGTCAAGTGTAGCTCTCTGGCCG
TGCCTGGCAAG
Features (pLannotate 1.2.2; 21 found; start..end, strand, type, name):
    181..858     +  CDS            IGHG1 (fragment): IGHG1_HUMAN - Experimental evidence at protein level: Swiss-Prot protein existence level 1. Constant region of immunoglobulin heavy chains. Immunoglobulins, also known as antibodies, are membrane-bound or secreted glycoproteins produced by B lymphocytes. In the recognition phase of humoral immunity, the membrane-bound immunoglobulins serve as receptors which, upon binding of a specific antigen, trigger the clonal expansion and differentiation of B lymphocytes into immunoglobulins- secreting plasma cells. Secreted immunoglobulins mediate the effector phase of humoral immunity, which results in
   1073..1184    +  polyA_signal   bGH poly(A) signal: bovine growth hormone polyadenylation signal
   1185..1293    +  rep_origin     f1 ori (fragment): f1 bacteriophage origin of replication; arrow indicates direction of (+) strand synthesis
   1307..1636    +  promoter       SV40 promoter: SV40 enhancer and early promoter
   1684..1731    +  promoter       EM7 promoter: synthetic bacterial promoter&nbsp
   1750..2349    +  CDS            PuroR (fragment): puromycin N-acetyltransferase; pac from Streptomyces; confers resistance to puromycin
   2359..2484    +  CDS            ble (fragment): BLE_KLEPN - Experimental evidence at protein level: Swiss-Prot protein existence level 1. Binding protein with a strong affinity to the bleomycin family of antibiotics. Binds to CL990; an antimitotic-antibiotic compound. From Klebsiella pneumoniae.
   2479..2600    +  polyA_signal   SV40 poly(A) signal: SV40 polyadenylation signal
   2653..3513    -  CDS            AmpR: β-lactamase; bla; confers resistance to ampicillin, carbenicillin, and related antibiotics
   3516..3612    -  promoter       AmpR promoter (fragment): bla
   3642..3666    -  CDS            KanR (fragment): aminoglycoside phosphotransferase; aph(3')-Ia; confers resistance to kanamycin
   3777..4365    +  rep_origin     ori: high-copy-number ColE1/pMB1/pBR322/pUC origin of replication
   4590..4607    +  terminator     rrnB T2 terminator (fragment): transcription terminator T2 from the E. coli rrnB gene
   4632..4651    -  CDS            lacZα (fragment): LacZα fragment of β-galactosidase; lacZ fragment
   5107..5123    +  protein_bind   lac operator: The lac repressor binds to the lac operator to inhibit transcription in E. coli. This inhibition can be relieved by adding lactose or isopropyl-β-D-thiogalactopyranoside (IPTG). lac repressor encoded by lacI
   5366..5669    +  enhancer       CMV enhancer: human cytomegalovirus immediate early enhancer
   5670..5873    +  promoter       CMV promoter: human cytomegalovirus (CMV) immediate early promoter
   6009..6052    +  intron         CMV intron (fragment): modified intron A from human cytomegalovirus
   6104..6122    +  promoter       SP6 promoter: promoter for bacteriophage SP6 RNA polymerase
   6126..6163    +  CDS            IgH signal sequence (fragment): signal sequence from the mouse immunoglobulin heavy chain variable region
   6230..165     +  CDS            SELE (fragment) (across the origin): LYAM2_HUMAN - Also known as ELAM1. Experimental evidence at protein level: Swiss-Prot protein existence level 1. Cell-surface glycoprotein having a role in immunoadhesion. Mediates in the adhesion of blood neutrophils in cytokine-activated endothelium through interaction with SELPLG/PSGL1. May have a role in capillary morphogenesis. From Homo sapiens (Human).
