[The description below was written by a language model from this plasmid's Addgene catalogue record and pLannotate feature annotations shown in this document.]
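Description:
pD649-HAsp-SELE-Fc(DAPA)-AviTag-6xHis is a mammalian expression plasmid built on the pD649 backbone for producing the extracellular domain of human E-selectin (SELE, also known as CD62E, ELAM1 or LYAM2) as a secreted, tagged fusion protein. In bacteria it is maintained as a high-copy plasmid through a ColE1/pUC-type origin and selected with ampicillin via the β-lactamase gene. The annotated sequence also carries an SV40 early promoter followed by a bacterial EM7 promoter, a puromycin N-acetyltransferase coding region and an SV40 polyadenylation signal. This cassette would normally allow puromycin selection in mammalian cells, although the catalogue entry does not list a mammalian marker. A partial f1 origin and short fragments of other backbone elements are also detected.

The expression unit is driven by the CMV enhancer and immediate-early promoter, followed by a fragment of CMV intron A and an SP6 promoter that can serve for in vitro transcription or as a sequencing primer site. The open reading frame starts with a signal peptide. The construct name calls it "HAsp", while the automated annotation reports a partial match to a mouse immunoglobulin heavy-chain leader. The SELE ectodomain, cloned between two retained restriction sites, is joined in frame to a human IgG1 Fc region carrying the D265A and P329A (DAPA) substitutions, which are generally used to reduce Fc effector interactions. According to the record, the Fc is followed by an AviTag for site-specific BirA biotinylation and a 6xHis tag for metal-affinity purification, although neither tag is called in the feature table. A bGH polyadenylation signal ends the transcript.

The plasmid belongs to a collection made for mapping extracellular interactions among human cell-surface proteins. The depositor notes that some plasmids in the collection may carry an IS4-like transposase insertion upstream of the CMV promoter, but none is annotated here.
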