Addgene plasmid #156908: pD649-HAsp-SELE-Fc(DAPA)-AviTag-6xHis
Purpose: Mammalian expression of cell-surface protein extracellular domain fused to Fc(DAPA)-Avi-6xHis. Protein is secreted from cells.
Depositing lab: Chris Garcia. Depositing organization: Stanford University. Publication: A Human IgSF Cell-Surface Interactome Reveals a Complex Network of Protein-Protein Interactions. Wojtowicz WM, Vielmetter J, Fernandes RA, Siepe DH, Eastman CL, Chisholm GB, Cox S, Klock H, Anderson PW, Rue SM, Miller JJ, Glaser SM, Bragstad ML, Vance J, Lam AW, Lesley SA, Zinn K, Garcia KC. Cell. 2020 Aug 20;182(4):1027-1043.e17. doi: 10.1016/j.cell.2020.07.025. PubMed 32822567.
Backbone
  Vector backbone: pD649
  Backbone size w/o insert (bp): 6106
  Vector type: Mammalian Expression
Growth in bacteria
  Bacterial resistance: Ampicillin, 100 μg/mL
  Growth temperature: 37°C
  Growth strain: DH5alpha
  Copy number: High Copy
Gene/Insert
  Gene/Insert name: SELE (alt name: LYAM2)
  Species: H. sapiens (human)
  Insert size (bp): 1605
  Mutation: Fc region of human IgG contains D265A and P329A mutations (DAPA)
  Entrez Gene: SELE (a.k.a. CD62E, ELAM, ELAM1, ESEL, LECAM2, selectin-e)
  Promoter: CMV/SP6
  Tag / fusion protein: Fc(DAPA)-AviTag-6xHis (C terminal on backbone)
  Cloning method: Restriction Enzyme; 5′ cloning site GCGGCCGC (not destroyed); 3′ cloning site GGCGCGCC (not destroyed)
  Sequencing primers: 5′ ATTTAGGTGACACTATAG; 3′ CACGTACCAGTTGAACTTCACC
Resource information
  A portion of this plasmid was derived from a plasmid made by: synthesis by ThermoFisher
Terms and licenses: Academic/Nonprofit Terms; Industry Terms: Not Available to Industry
Depositor comments: Some plasmids in this collection may have an IS4-like element ISVsa5 family transposase upstream of the CMV promoter.
How to cite: pD649-HAsp-SELE-Fc(DAPA)-AviTag-6xHis was a gift from Chris Garcia (Addgene plasmid # 156908 ; http://n2t.net/addgene:156908 ; RRID:Addgene_156908)
