>Addgene plasmid #156908 | pD649-HAsp-SELE-Fc(DAPA)-AviTag-6xHis | depositor partial sequence | sequence record 302926 | insert (extracellular domain)
TGGTCTTACAATACCAGCACCGAGGCCATGACCTACGATGAGGCCAGCGCCTACTGCCAGCAGAGATACA
CACACCTGGTGGCCATCCAGAACAAAGAGGAAATCGAGTACCTGAACAGCATCCTGAGCTACAGCCCCAG
CTACTACTGGATCGGCATCCGGAAAGTGAACAACGTGTGGGTCTGGGTCGGAACCCAGAAGCCTCTGACA
GAGGAAGCCAAGAATTGGGCCCCTGGCGAGCCCAACAACCGGCAGAAAGATGAGGACTGCGTGGAAATCT
ACATCAAGCGCGAGAAGGACGTCGGCATGTGGAACGACGAGCGGTGCAGCAAGAAAAAGCTGGCCCTGTG
TTACACCGCCGCCTGCACAAATACCAGCTGTTCTGGACACGGCGAGTGTGTGGAAACCATCAACAACTAC
ACATGCAAGTGCGACCCCGGCTTCAGCGGACTGAAGTGCGAGCAGATCGTGAACTGCACAGCCCTGGAAA
GCCCTGAGCACGGCTCTCTCGTGTGTTCTCACCCTCTGGGCAACTTCAGCTACAACAGCAGCTGCAGCAT
CAGCTGCGACAGAGGCTACCTGCCTAGCAGCATGGAAACAATGCAGTGCATGAGCAGCGGCGAGTGGTCC
GCTCCTATTCCTGCCTGCAATGTGGTGGAATGCGACGCCGTGACCAATCCTGCCAACGGCTTCGTGGAAT
GCTTTCAGAACCCCGGCAGCTTCCCCTGGAACACCACCTGTACCTTCGACTGCGAAGAGGGCTTCGAGCT
GATGGGAGCACAGAGCCTGCAGTGTACCAGCAGCGGCAACTGGGACAACGAGAAGCCTACATGCAAGGCC
GTGACCTGCAGAGCCGTTAGACAGCCTCAGAATGGCAGCGTGCGGTGCTCTCATTCTCCTGCCGGCGAGT
TCACCTTCAAGTCCAGCTGCAACTTCACCTGTGAAGAGGGATTCATGCTGCAAGGCCCCGCTCAGGTGGA
ATGTACCACACAAGGACAGTGGACCCAGCAGATCCCTGTGTGCGAGGCCTTTCAGTGTACCGCTCTGAGC
AATCCCGAGCGGGGCTACATGAACTGTCTGCCTAGCGCCAGCGGCTCCTTCAGATATGGAAGCAGCTGCG
AGTTCTCCTGCGAGCAGGGCTTTGTGCTGAAGGGCTCCAAGAGACTGCAGTGCGGACCTACAGGCGAGTG
GGATAATGAGAAGCCAACCTGCGAAGCCGTCAGATGTGACGCCGTTCACCAGCCTCCAAAGGGCCTCGTT
AGATGCGCCCACTCTCCTATCGGGGAGTTTACCTATAAGTCCTCCTGCGCCTTTAGCTGCGAGGAAGGAT
TTGAGCTGCACGGCAGCACCCAGCTGGAATGCACATCTCAAGGCCAATGGACCGAGGAAGTGCCCAGCTG
TCAGGTGGTCAAGTGTAGCTCTCTGGCCGTGCCTGGCAAGATCAACATGAGCTGTAGCGGCGAGCCTGTG
TTCGGCACCGTGTGCAAGTTTGCCTGTCCTGAAGGCTGGACCCTGAATGGCTCTGCCGCTAGAACATGCG
GCGCCACAGGACATTGGAGTGGCCTGCTGCCTACATGTGAAGCCCCTACCGAGAGCAACATCCCT
